Addgene plasmid #120982: C70m
Purpose: MoClo golden gate assembly CD part for RpaR-TYQEVV (Adam Meyer's improved RpaR activator selected for dynamic range and low cross-sensitivity using methods from https://doi.org/10.1101/285866,).
Depositing lab: Richard Murray. Depositing organization: California Institute of Technology.
Backbone
  Vector backbone: DVA
  Backbone size w/o insert (bp): 2100
  Vector type: Synthetic Biology
Growth in bacteria
  Bacterial resistance: Ampicillin, 100 μg/mL
  Growth temperature: 37°C
  Growth strain: JM109
  Copy number: High Copy
Gene/Insert
  Gene/Insert name: RpaR Adam Meyer
  Species: Synthetic
  Insert size (bp): 736
  Cloning method: Gibson Cloning
  Sequencing primers: 5′ AAATAGGCGTATCACGAGGCA; 3′ TTACCGCCTTTGAGTGAGCTG
Terms and licenses: Academic/Nonprofit Terms; Industry Terms: Not Available to Industry
Depositor comments: Please see Supplemental Documents for annotated Genbank file.
How to cite: C70m was a gift from Richard Murray (Addgene plasmid # 120982 ; http://n2t.net/addgene:120982 ; RRID:Addgene_120982)
