[The description below was written by a language model from this plasmid's Addgene catalogue record and pLannotate feature annotations shown in this document.]
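Description:
C70m is a small (2,836 bp) synthetic-biology part plasmid built on the DVA backbone and intended as a storage and donor vector for MoClo Golden Gate assembly in E. coli. It is maintained by a high-copy ColE1/pUC-type origin of replication and selected with ampicillin through a β-lactamase gene driven by its native bla promoter. Both the depositor's sequence and the repository's sequencing result are the same length and carry the same seven annotated features in the same relative order, differing only in where the circular sequence is numbered from.

The payload is a "CD" position part, that is, a coding sequence module without its own promoter. No promoter, ribosome binding site or downstream terminator is annotated around the insert, consistent with a part meant to be combined with separate regulatory modules during assembly. The roughly 730 bp open reading frame encodes RpaR-TYQEVV, an engineered variant of the Rhodopseudomonas palustris quorum-sensing regulator RpaR, which responds to the autoinducer 4-coumaroyl-homoserine lactone. According to the record, this variant was selected as an improved activator with better dynamic range and low cross-sensitivity. The name presumably denotes the substituted residues, though the record does not define them. The coding sequence is flanked by BioBrick prefix and suffix sequences, and a putative bacterial terminator sits just upstream of the prefix, probably insulating the part from read-through from the backbone. The Type IIS sites used for Golden Gate release are not annotated in the feature tables. The part would typically be assembled into transcription units for inducible or cell-to-cell signalling genetic circuits.
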