Features (pLannotate 1.2.2; 7 found; start..end, strand, type, name):
    154..1014    -  CDS            AmpR: β-lactamase; bla; confers resistance to ampicillin, carbenicillin, and related antibiotics
   1015..1119    -  promoter       AmpR promoter: bla
   1209..1252    -  terminator     bacterial terminator: putative bacterial transcription terminator
   1255..1276    +  misc_feature   BioBrick prefix: BioBrick prefix for parts that do not start with "ATG"
   1292..2020    +  CDS            rpaR: RPAR_RHOPA - Experimental evidence at protein level: Swiss-Prot protein existence level 1. Responds to the quorum-sensing autoinducer 4-coumaroyl- homoserine lactone to regulate expression of several genes. Represses expression of rpaI in the absence of the inducer. From Rhodopseudomonas palustris (strain ATCC BAA-98 / CGA009).
   2034..2054    +  misc_feature   BioBrick suffix: universal suffix for all parts
   2231..2819    -  rep_origin     ori: high-copy-number ColE1/pMB1/pBR322/pUC origin of replication
>Addgene plasmid #120982 | C70m | depositor full sequence | sequence record 231089 | C70m sequence 2836 bps
TTCTACGGGGTCTGACGCTCAGTGGAACGAAAACTCACGTTAAGGGATTTTGGTCATGAGATTATCAAAA
AGGATCTTCACCTAGATCCTTTTAAATTAAAAATGAAGTTTTAAATCAATCTAAAGTATATATGAGTAAA
CTTGGTCTGACAGTTACCAATGCTTAATCAGTGAGGCACCTATCTCAGCGATCTGTCTATTTCGTTCATC
CATAGTTGCCTGACTCCCCGTCGTGTAGATAACTACGATACGGGAGGGCTTACCATCTGGCCCCAGTGCT
GCAATGATACCGCGCGACCCACGCTCACCGGCTCCAGATTTATCAGCAATAAACCAGCCAGCCGGAAGGG
CCGAGCGCAGAAGTGGTCCTGCAACTTTATCCGCCTCCATCCAGTCTATTAATTGTTGCCGGGAAGCTAG
AGTAAGTAGTTCGCCAGTTAATAGTTTGCGCAACGTTGTTGCCATTGCTACAGGCATCGTGGTGTCACGC
TCGTCGTTTGGTATGGCTTCATTCAGCTCCGGTTCCCAACGATCAAGGCGAGTTACATGATCCCCCATGT
TGTGCAAAAAAGCGGTTAGCTCCTTCGGTCCTCCGATCGTTGTCAGAAGTAAGTTGGCCGCAGTGTTATC
ACTCATGGTTATGGCAGCACTGCATAATTCTCTTACTGTCATGCCATCCGTAAGATGCTTTTCTGTGACT
GGTGAGTACTCAACCAAGTCATTCTGAGAATAGTGTATGCGGCGACCGAGTTGCTCTTGCCCGGCGTCAA
TACGGGATAATACCGCGCCACATAGCAGAACTTTAAAAGTGCTCATCATTGGAAAACGTTCTTCGGGGCG
AAAACTCTCAAGGATCTTACCGCTGTTGAGATCCAGTTCGATGTAACCCACTCGTGCACCCAACTGATCT
TCAGCATCTTTTACTTTCACCAGCGTTTCTGGGTGAGCAAAAACAGGAAGGCAAAATGCCGCAAAAAAGG
GAATAAGGGCGACACGGAAATGTTGAATACTCATACTCTTCCTTTTTCAATATTATTGAAGCATTTATCA
GGGTTATTGTCTCATGAGCGGATACATATTTGAATGTATTTAGAAAAATAAACAAATAGGGGTTCCGCGC
ACATTTCCCCGAAAAGTGCCACCTGACGTCTAAGAAACCATTATTATCATGACATTAACCTATAAAAATA
GGCGTATCACGAGGCAGAATTTCAGATAAAAAAAATCCTTAGCTTTCGCTAAGGATGATTTCTGGAATTC
GCGGCCGCTTCTAGAGACTAGTGGGTCTCAAATGATTGTGGGTGAAGATCAGCTGTGGGGTCGTCGTACA
CTGGAATTTGTTGATAGCGTTGAACGTCTGGAAGCACCGGCACTGATTAGCCGTTTTGAAAGCCTGATTG
CAAGCTGTGGTTTTACCGCCTATATCATGGCAGGTCTGCCGAGCCGTAATGCCGGTCTGCCGGAACTGAC
CCTGGCAAATGGTTGGCCTCGTGATTGGTTTGATCTGTATGTTAGCGAAAACTTTAGCGCAGTTGATCCG
GTTCCGCGTTATGGTGCAACCACTGTTCATCCGTTTGTTTGGAGTGATGCACCGTATGATCGTGACCGTG
ATCAGGCAGCACATCGTGTTATGACCCGTGCAGCAGAATTTGGTCTGGTTGAAGGTTATTGTATTCCGCT
GCATTACGATGATGGTAGCGCAGCAATTAGTATGGCAGGTGAAGATCCTGATCTGAGTCCGGCAGCCCGT
GGTGTAATGCAGCTGGTTAGCATTTATGCACATAGCCGTCTGCGTGTACTGAGCCGTCCGAAACCGATTC
GTCGTAATCGTCTGACACCGCGTGAATGTGAAATTCTGCAGTGGGCAGCACAGGGTAAAACCGCATGGGA
AATTAGCGTTATTCTGTGTATTACCGAACGCACCGTTAAATTTCATCTGATTGAAGCAGCACGTAAACTG
GATGCAGCAAATCGTACCGCAGCAGTTGCAAAAGCACTGACACTGGGTCTGATTCGTCTGTGAGGTAGAG
ACCTACTAGTAGCGGCCGCTGCAGGCTTCCTCGCTCACTGACTCGCTGCGCTCGGTCGTTCGGCTGCGGC
GAGCGGTATCAGCTCACTCAAAGGCGGTAATACGGTTATCCACAGAATCAGGGGATAACGCAGGAAAGAA
CATGTGAGCAAAAGGCCAGCAAAAGGCCAGGAACCGTAAAAAGGCCGCGTTGCTGGCGTTTTTCCACAGG
CTCCGCCCCCCTGACGAGCATCACAAAAATCGACGCTCAAGTCAGAGGTGGCGAAACCCGACAGGACTAT
AAAGATACCAGGCGTTTCCCCCTGGAAGCTCCCTCGTGCGCTCTCCTGTTCCGACCCTGCCGCTTACCGG
ATACCTGTCCGCCTTTCTCCCTTCGGGAAGCGTGGCGCTTTCTCATAGCTCACGCTGTAGGTATCTCAGT
TCGGTGTAGGTCGTTCGCTCCAAGCTGGGCTGTGTGCACGAACCCCCCGTTCAGCCCGACCGCTGCGCCT
TATCCGGTAACTATCGTCTTGAGTCCAACCCGGTAAGACACGACTTATCGCCACTGGCAGCAGCCACTGG
TAACAGGATTAGCAGAGCGAGGTATGTAGGCGGTGCTACAGAGTTCTTGAAGTGGTGGCCTAACTACGGC
TACACTAGAAGAACAGTATTTGGTATCTGCGCTCTGCTGAAGCCAGTTACCTTCGGAAAAAGAGTTGGTA
GCTCTTGATCCGGCAAACAAACCACCGCTGGTAGCGGTGGTTTTTTTGTTTGCAAGCAGCAGATTACGCG
CAGAAAAAAAGGATCTCAAGAAGATCCTTTGATCTT
