Features (pLannotate 1.2.2; 7 found; start..end, strand, type, name):
     41..84      -  terminator     bacterial terminator: putative bacterial transcription terminator
     87..108     +  misc_feature   BioBrick prefix: BioBrick prefix for parts that do not start with "ATG"
    124..852     +  CDS            rpaR: RPAR_RHOPA - Experimental evidence at protein level: Swiss-Prot protein existence level 1. Responds to the quorum-sensing autoinducer 4-coumaroyl- homoserine lactone to regulate expression of several genes. Represses expression of rpaI in the absence of the inducer. From Rhodopseudomonas palustris (strain ATCC BAA-98 / CGA009).
    866..886     +  misc_feature   BioBrick suffix: universal suffix for all parts
   1063..1651    -  rep_origin     ori: high-copy-number ColE1/pMB1/pBR322/pUC origin of replication
   1822..2682    -  CDS            AmpR: β-lactamase; bla; confers resistance to ampicillin, carbenicillin, and related antibiotics
   2683..2787    -  promoter       AmpR promoter: bla
>Addgene plasmid #120982 | C70m | addgene full sequence | sequence record 236041 | Addgene NGS Result
ATGACATTAACCTATAAAAATAGGCGTATCACGAGGCAGAATTTCAGATAAAAAAAATCCTTAGCTTTCG
CTAAGGATGATTTCTGGAATTCGCGGCCGCTTCTAGAGACTAGTGGGTCTCAAATGATTGTGGGTGAAGA
TCAGCTGTGGGGTCGTCGTACACTGGAATTTGTTGATAGCGTTGAACGTCTGGAAGCACCGGCACTGATT
AGCCGTTTTGAAAGCCTGATTGCAAGCTGTGGTTTTACCGCCTATATCATGGCAGGTCTGCCGAGCCGTA
ATGCCGGTCTGCCGGAACTGACCCTGGCAAATGGTTGGCCTCGTGATTGGTTTGATCTGTATGTTAGCGA
AAACTTTAGCGCAGTTGATCCGGTTCCGCGTTATGGTGCAACCACTGTTCATCCGTTTGTTTGGAGTGAT
GCACCGTATGATCGTGACCGTGATCAGGCAGCACATCGTGTTATGACCCGTGCAGCAGAATTTGGTCTGG
TTGAAGGTTATTGTATTCCGCTGCATTACGATGATGGTAGCGCAGCAATTAGTATGGCTGGTGAAGATCC
TGATCTGAGTCCGGCAGCCCGTGGTGTAATGCAGCTGGTTAGCATTTATGCACATAGCCGTCTGCGTGTA
CTGAGCCGTCCGAAACCGATTCGTCGTAATCGTCTGACACCGCGTGAATGTGAAATTCTGCAGTGGGCAG
CACAGGGTAAAACCGCATGGGAAATTAGCGTTATTCTGTGTATTACCGAACGCACCGTTAAATTTCATCT
GATTGAAGCAGCACGTAAACTGGATGCAGCAAATCGTACCGCAGCAGTTGCAAAAGCACTGACACTGGGT
CTGATTCGTCTGTGAGGTAGAGACCTACTAGTAGCGGCCGCTGCAGGCTTCCTCGCTCACTGACTCGCTG
CGCTCGGTCGTTCGGCTGCGGCGAGCGGTATCAGCTCACTCAAAGGCGGTAATACGGTTATCCACAGAAT
CAGGGGATAACGCAGGAAAGAACATGTGAGCAAAAGGCCAGCAAAAGGCCAGGAACCGTAAAAAGGCCGC
GTTGCTGGCGTTTTTCCACAGGCTCCGCCCCCCTGACGAGCATCACAAAAATCGACGCTCAAGTCAGAGG
TGGCGAAACCCGACAGGACTATAAAGATACCAGGCGTTTCCCCCTGGAAGCTCCCTCGTGCGCTCTCCTG
TTCCGACCCTGCCGCTTACCGGATACCTGTCCGCCTTTCTCCCTTCGGGAAGCGTGGCGCTTTCTCATAG
CTCACGCTGTAGGTATCTCAGTTCGGTGTAGGTCGTTCGCTCCAAGCTGGGCTGTGTGCACGAACCCCCC
GTTCAGCCCGACCGCTGCGCCTTATCCGGTAACTATCGTCTTGAGTCCAACCCGGTAAGACACGACTTAT
CGCCACTGGCAGCAGCCACTGGTAACAGGATTAGCAGAGCGAGGTATGTAGGCGGTGCTACAGAGTTCTT
GAAGTGGTGGCCTAACTACGGCTACACTAGAAGAACAGTATTTGGTATCTGCGCTCTGCTGAAGCCAGTT
ACCTTCGGAAAAAGAGTTGGTAGCTCTTGATCCGGCAAACAAACCACCGCTGGTAGCGGTGGTTTTTTTG
TTTGCAAGCAGCAGATTACGCGCAGAAAAAAAGGATCTCAAGAAGATCCTTTGATCTTTTCTACGGGGTC
TGACGCTCAGTGGAACGAAAACTCACGTTAAGGGATTTTGGTCATGAGATTATCAAAAAGGATCTTCACC
TAGATCCTTTTAAATTAAAAATGAAGTTTTAAATCAATCTAAAGTATATATGAGTAAACTTGGTCTGACA
GTTACCAATGCTTAATCAGTGAGGCACCTATCTCAGCGATCTGTCTATTTCGTTCATCCATAGTTGCCTG
ACTCCCCGTCGTGTAGATAACTACGATACGGGAGGGCTTACCATCTGGCCCCAGTGCTGCAATGATACCG
CGCGACCCACGCTCACCGGCTCCAGATTTATCAGCAATAAACCAGCCAGCCGGAAGGGCCGAGCGCAGAA
GTGGTCCTGCAACTTTATCCGCCTCCATCCAGTCTATTAATTGTTGCCGGGAAGCTAGAGTAAGTAGTTC
GCCAGTTAATAGTTTGCGCAACGTTGTTGCCATTGCTACAGGCATCGTGGTGTCACGCTCGTCGTTTGGT
ATGGCTTCATTCAGCTCCGGTTCCCAACGATCAAGGCGAGTTACATGATCCCCCATGTTGTGCAAAAAAG
CGGTTAGCTCCTTCGGTCCTCCGATCGTTGTCAGAAGTAAGTTGGCCGCAGTGTTATCACTCATGGTTAT
GGCAGCACTGCATAATTCTCTTACTGTCATGCCATCCGTAAGATGCTTTTCTGTGACTGGTGAGTACTCA
ACCAAGTCATTCTGAGAATAGTGTATGCGGCGACCGAGTTGCTCTTGCCCGGCGTCAATACGGGATAATA
CCGCGCCACATAGCAGAACTTTAAAAGTGCTCATCATTGGAAAACGTTCTTCGGGGCGAAAACTCTCAAG
GATCTTACCGCTGTTGAGATCCAGTTCGATGTAACCCACTCGTGCACCCAACTGATCTTCAGCATCTTTT
ACTTTCACCAGCGTTTCTGGGTGAGCAAAAACAGGAAGGCAAAATGCCGCAAAAAAGGGAATAAGGGCGA
CACGGAAATGTTGAATACTCATACTCTTCCTTTTTCAATATTATTGAAGCATTTATCAGGGTTATTGTCT
CATGAGCGGATACATATTTGAATGTATTTAGAAAAATAAACAAATAGGGGTTCCGCGCACATTTCCCCGA
AAAGTGCCACCTGACGTCTAAGAAACCATTATTATC
