>Addgene plasmid #120982 | C70m | depositor partial sequence | sequence record 230018 | insert sequence
AATGATTGTGGGTGAAGATCAGCTGTGGGGTCGTCGTACACTGGAATTTGTTGATAGCGTTGAACGTCTG
GAAGCACCGGCACTGATTAGCCGTTTTGAAAGCCTGATTGCAAGCTGTGGTTTTACCGCCTATATCATGG
CAGGTCTGCCGAGCCGTAATGCCGGTCTGCCGGAACTGACCCTGGCAAATGGTTGGCCTCGTGATTGGTT
TGATCTGTATGTTAGCGAAAACTTTAGCGCAGTTGATCCGGTTCCGCGTTATGGTGCAACCACTGTTCAT
CCGTTTGTTTGGAGTGATGCACCGTATGATCGTGACCGTGATCAGGCAGCACATCGTGTTATGACCCGTG
CAGCAGAATTTGGTCTGGTTGAAGGTTATTGTATTCCGCTGCATTACGATGATGGTAGCGCAGCAATTAG
TATGGCAGGTGAAGATCCTGATCTGAGTCCGGCAGCCCGTGGTGTAATGCAGCTGGTTAGCATTTATGCA
CATAGCCGTCTGCGTGTACTGAGCCGTCCGAAACCGATTCGTCGTAATCGTCTGACACCGCGTGAATGTG
AAATTCTGCAGTGGGCAGCACAGGGTAAAACCGCATGGGAAATTAGCGTTATTCTGTGTATTACCGAACG
CACCGTTAAATTTCATCTGATTGAAGCAGCACGTAAACTGGATGCAGCAAATCGTACCGCAGCAGTTGCA
AAAGCACTGACACTGGGTCTGATTCGTCTGTGAGGT
